Addgene plasmid #78702: BC-A1-014
Purpose: A weak promoter drives the expression of a hypersensitive luxR mutant, which regulates expression of GFP under the control of a strong RBS.
Depositing lab: Brian Chow. Depositing organization: University of Pennsylvania. Publication: Toolbox for Exploring Modular Gene Regulation in Synthetic Biology Training. Magaraci MS, Bermudez JG, Yogish D, Pak DH, Mollov V, Tycko J, Issadore D, Mannickarottu SG, Chow BY. ACS Synth Biol. 2016 Apr 25. 10.1021/acssynbio.6b00057 PubMed 27111289.
Backbone
  Vector backbone: pSB1C3
  Backbone manufacturer: Registry of Standardized Biological Parts
  Backbone size w/o insert (bp): 2047
  Total vector size (bp): 4099
  Vector type: Synthetic Biology
Growth in bacteria
  Bacterial resistance: Chloramphenicol, 25 μg/mL
  Growth temperature: 37°C
  Growth strain: NEB Turbo
  Growth instructions: Reporter gene expression can also be assayed at room temperature (~25C).
  Copy number: High Copy
Gene/Insert
  Gene/Insert name: BBa_J23109-BBa_B0034-luxR(G2F)-Terminator-pLux-BBa_B0034-GFP-Terminator
  Species: Synthetic
  Insert size (bp): 2052
  Cloning method: Gibson Cloning
  Sequencing primers: 5′ tgccacctgacgtctaagaa (VF2); 3′ attaccgcctttgagtgagc (VR)
Terms and licenses: Academic/Nonprofit Terms; Industry Terms: Not Available to Industry
How to cite: BC-A1-014 was a gift from Brian Chow (Addgene plasmid # 78702 ; http://n2t.net/addgene:78702 ; RRID:Addgene_78702)
