[The description below was written by a language model from this plasmid's Addgene catalogue record and pLannotate feature annotations shown in this document.]
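Description:
BC-A1-014 is a bacterial synthetic-biology plasmid built on the BioBrick backbone pSB1C3 from the Registry of Standard Biological Parts. It is maintained in E. coli at high copy through a ColE1/pUC-type origin and is selected with chloramphenicol via a cat gene driven by its own promoter. The backbone also carries terminators (lambda t0, a his operon terminator and another putative bacterial terminator) that insulate the cloning region from read-through transcription.

The roughly 2 kb synthetic insert, assembled by Gibson cloning, is a two-unit quorum-sensing receiver circuit. In the first unit, the weak constitutive Anderson-family promoter BBa_J23109 and the strong ribosome binding site BBa_B0034 drive a hypersensitive luxR mutant, recorded as G2F. LuxR is the Aliivibrio fischeri transcriptional activator that binds the acyl-homoserine lactone autoinducer. This gene is followed by an rrnB T1/T7Te double terminator. In the second unit, the LuxR-responsive pLux promoter and another BBa_B0034 RBS control GFP, closed by the same double terminator, so fluorescence reports autoinducer-dependent activation by LuxR.

Some automated annotations differ from the catalogue description. The promoter upstream of luxR is called as a fragment of J23119, probably reflecting sequence similarity among Anderson promoters. The reporter CDS is labelled hfriFP rather than GFP, which looks like a database mismatch. pLux and the RBS elements are not annotated. The sequenced record is also slightly shorter than the stated total size.

The plasmid belongs to a modular toolbox in which promoter strength, regulator variant and RBS strength are varied, intended for exploring gene regulation in synthetic biology teaching.
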