Features (pLannotate 1.2.2; 13 found; start..end, strand, type, name):
      1..714     +  CDS            hfriFP: hfriFP is a fluorescent protein published in 2013, derived from Herbaspirillum frisingense.
    768..839     +  terminator     rrnB T1 terminator: transcription terminator T1 from the E. coli rrnB gene
    855..882     +  terminator     T7Te terminator: phage T7 early transcription terminator
    904..961     +  terminator     his operon terminator: This putative transcriptin terminator from the E. coli his operon has a 2-bp deletion introduced during synthesis. Its efficiency has not been determined.
   1156..1744    -  rep_origin     ori: high-copy-number ColE1/pMB1/pBR322/pUC origin of replication
   1927..2021    -  terminator     lambda t0 terminator: transcription terminator from phage lambda
   2045..2701    -  CDS            cat: CAT_ECOLX - Experimental evidence at protein level: Swiss-Prot protein existence level 1. This enzyme is an effector of chloramphenicol resistance in bacteria. From Escherichia coli. This protein is used as a marker in many commonly used cloning vectors, such as pACYC184.
   2702..2799    -  promoter       cat promoter: promoter of the E. coli cat gene encoding chloramphenicol acetyltransferase
   2885..2928    -  terminator     bacterial terminator: putative bacterial transcription terminator
   2941..2960    +  promoter       J23119(SpeI) promoter (fragment): bacterial promoter (Registry of Standard Biological Parts BBa J23119) modified to end with an SpeI site
   2997..3746    +  CDS            luxR: LUXR_ALIFS - Experimental evidence at protein level: Swiss-Prot protein existence level 1. Transcriptional activator of the bioluminescence operon. Binds to the OHHL autoinducer. From Aliivibrio fischeri (Vibrio fischeri).
   3802..3873    +  terminator     rrnB T1 terminator: transcription terminator T1 from the E. coli rrnB gene
   3889..3916    +  terminator     T7Te terminator: phage T7 early transcription terminator
>Addgene plasmid #78702 | BC-A1-014 | addgene full sequence | sequence record 171059 | Addgene NGS Result
ATGCGTAAAGGAGAAGAACTTTTCACTGGAGTTGTCCCAATTCTTGTTGAATTAGATGGTGATGTTAATG
GGCACAAATTTTCTGTCAGTGGAGAGGGTGAAGGTGATGCAACATACGGAAAACTTACCCTTAAATTTAT
TTGCACTACTGGAAAACTACCTGTTCCATGGCCAACACTTGTCACTACTTTCGGTTATGGTGTTCAATGC
TTTGCGAGATACCCAGATCACATGAAACAGCATGACTTTTTCAAGAGTGCCATGCCCGAAGGTTATGTAC
AGGAAAGAACTATATTTTTCAAAGATGACGGGAACTACAAGACACGTGCTGAAGTCAAGTTTGAAGGTGA
TACCCTTGTTAATAGAATCGAGTTAAAAGGTATTGATTTTAAAGAAGATGGAAACATTCTTGGACACAAA
TTGGAATACAACTATAACTCACACAATGTATACATCATGGCAGACAAACAAAAGAATGGAATCAAAGTTA
ACTTCAAAATTAGACACAACATTGAAGATGGAAGCGTTCAACTAGCAGACCATTATCAACAAAATACTCC
AATTGGCGATGGCCCTGTCCTTTTACCAGACAACCATTACCTGTCCACACAATCTGCCCTTTCGAAAGAT
CCCAACGAAAAGAGAGACCACATGGTCCTTCTTGAGTTTGTAACAGCTGCTGGGATTACACATGGCATGG
ATGAACTATACAAATAATAATCTAGACACTGATAGTGCTAGTGTAGATCACTACTAGAGCCAGGCATCAA
ATAAAACGAAAGGCTCAGTCGAAAGACTGGGCCTTTCGTTTTATCTGTTGTTTGTCGGTGAACGCTCTCT
ACTAGAGTCACACTGGCTCACCTTCGGGTGGGCCTTTCTGCGTTTATACCCGGGTACTAGAGGTCCGGCA
AAAAAGGGCAAGGTGTCACCACCCTGCCCTTTTTCTTTAAAACCGAAAAGATTACTTCGCGTTATGCAGG
CTTCCTCGCTCACTGACTCGCTGCGCTCGGTCGTTCGGCTGCGGCGAGCGGTATCAGCTCACTCAAAGGC
GGTAATACGGTTATCCACAGAATCAGGGGATAACGCAGGAAAGAACATGTGAGCAAAAGGCCAGCAAAAG
GCCAGGAACCGTAAAAAGGCCGCGTTGCTGGCGTTTTTCCACAGGCTCCGCCCCCCTGACGAGCATCACA
AAAATCGACGCTCAAGTCAGAGGTGGCGAAACCCGACAGGACTATAAAGATACCAGGCGTTTCCCCCTGG
AAGCTCCCTCGTGCGCTCTCCTGTTCCGACCCTGCCGCTTACCGGATACCTGTCCGCCTTTCTCCCTTCG
GGAAGCGTGGCGCTTTCTCATAGCTCACGCTGTAAGTATCTCAGTTCGGTGTAGGTCGTTCGCTCCAAGC
TGGGCTGTGTGCACGAACCCCCCGTTCAGCCCGACCGCTGCGCCTTATCCGGTAACTATCGTCTTGAGTC
CAACCCGGTAAGACACGACTTATCGCCACTGGCAGCAGCCACTGGTAACAGGATTAGCAGAGCGAGGTAT
GTAGGCGGTGCTACAGAGTTCTTGAAGTGGTGGCCTAACTACGGCTACACTAGAAGAACAGTATTTGGTA
TCTGCGCTCTGCTGAAGCCAGTTACCTTCGGAAAAAGAGTTGGTAGCTCTTGATCCGGCAAACAAACCAC
CGCTGGTAGCGGTGGTTTTTTTGTTTGCAAGCAGCAGATTACGCGCAGAAAAAAAGGATCTCAAGAAGAT
CCTTTGATCTTTTCTACGGGGTCAGACGCTCAGTGGAACGAAAACTCACGTTAAGGGATTTTGGTCATGA
GATTATCAAAAAGGATCTTCACCTAGATCCTTTTAAATTAAAAATGAAGTTTTAAATCAATCTAAAGTAT
ATATGAGTAAACTTGGTCTGACAGCTCGAGGCTTGGATTCTCACCAATAAAAAACGCCCGGCGGCAACCG
AGCGTTCTGAACAAATCCAGATGGAGTTCTGAGGTCATTACTGGATCTATCAACAGGAGTCCAAGCGAGC
TCGATATCAAATTACGCCCCGCCCTGCCACTCATCGCAGTACTGTTGTAATTCATTAAGCATTCTGCCGA
CATGGAAGCCATCACAAACGGCATGATGAACCTGAATCGCCAGCGGCATCAGCACCTTGTCGCCTTGCGT
ATAATATTTGCCCATGGTGAAAACGGGGGCGAAGAAGTTGTCCATATTGGCCACGTTTAAATCAAAACTG
GTGAAACTCACCCAGGGATTGGCTGAGACGAAAAACATATTCTCAATAAACCCTTTAGGGAAATAGGCCA
GGTTTTCACCGTAACACGCCACATCTTGCGAATATATGTGTAGAAACTGCCGGAAATCGTCGTGGTATTC
ACTCCAGAGCGATGAAAACGTTTCAGTTTGCTCATGGAAAACGGTGTAACAAGGGTGAACACTATCCCAT
ATCACCAGCTCACCGTCTTTCATTGCCATACGAAATTCCGGATGAGCATTCATCAGGCGGGCAAGAATGT
GAATAAAGGCCGGATAAAACTTGTGCTTATTTTTCTTTACGGTCTTTAAAAAGGCCGTAATATCCAGCTG
AACGGTCTGGTTATAGGTACATTGAGCAACTGACTGAAATGCCTCAAAATGTTCTTTACGATGCCATTGG
GATATATCAACGGTGGTATATCCAGTGATTTTTTTCTCCATTTTAGCTTCCTTAGCTCCTGAAAATCTCG
ATAACTCAAAAAATACGCCCGGTAGTGATCTTATTTCATTATGGTGAAAGTTGGAACCTCTTACGTGCCC
GATCAACTCGAGTGCCACCTGACGTCTAAGAAACCATTATTATCATGACATTAACCTATAAAAATAGGCG
TATCACGAGGCAGAATTTCAGATAAAAAAAATCCTTAGCTTTCGCTAAGGATGATTTCTGGCTGCAGTTT
ACAGCTAGCTCAGTCCTAGGGACTGTGCTAGCGGATCCAAAGAGGAGAAAGAATTCATGAAAAACATAAA
TGCCGACGACACATACAGAATAATTAATAAAATTAAAGCGTGTAGAAGCAATAATGATATTAATCAATGC
TTATCTGATATGGCTAAAATGGTACATTGTGAATATTATTTACTCGCGTTCATTTATCCTCATTCTATGG
TTAAATCAGATATTTCAATCCTAGATAATTACCCTAAAAAATGGAGGCAATATTATGATGACGCTAATTT
AATAAAATATGATCCTATAGTAGATTATTCTAACTCCAATCATTCACCAATTAATTGGAATATATTTGAA
AACAATGCTGTAAATAAAAAATCTCCAAATGTAATTAAAGAAGCGAAAACAGCAGGTCTTATCACTGGGT
TTAGTTTCCCTATTCATACGGCTAACAATGGCTTCGGAATGCTTAGTTTTGCACATTCAGAAAAAGACAA
CTATATAGATAGTTTATTTTTACATGCGTGTATGAACATACCATTAATTGTTCCTTCTCTAGTTGATAAT
TATCGAAAAATAAATATAGCAAATAATAAATCAAACAACGATTTAACCAAAAGAGAAAAAGAATGTTTAG
CGTGGGCATGCGAAGGAAAAAGCTCTTGGGATATTTCAAAAATATTAGGTTGCAGTGAGCGTACTGTCAC
TTTCCATTTAACCAATGCGCAAATGAAACTCAATACAACAAACCGCTGCCAAAGTATTTCTAAAGCAATT
TTAACAGGAGCAATTGATTGCCCATACTTTAAAAATTAATAAGCGGCCGCCACTGATAGTGCTAGTGTAG
ATCACTACTAGAGCCAGGCATCAAATAAAACGAAAGGCTCAGTCGAAAGACTGGGCCTTTCGTTTTATCT
GTTGTTTGTCGGTGAACGCTCTCTACTAGAGTCACACTGGCTCACCTTCGGGTGGGCCTTTCTGCGTTTA
TAGGTACCTACTAGAGAGGTTCTGTTAAGTAACTGAACCCAATGTCGTTAGTGACGCTTACCTCTTAAGA
GGTCACTGACCTAACAAAGCTTACCTGTAGGATCGTACAGGTTTACGCAAGAAAATGGTTTGTTATAGTC
GAATAAAACTAGTAAAGAGGAGAAATAGCAT
